>Addgene plasmid #41374 | TAL3200 | depositor partial sequence | sequence record 55013 | TAL3200 sequence 2430 bps
TCTAGAGCTAGCACCATGGACTACAAAGACCATGACGGTGATTATAAAGATCATGACATCGATTACAAGG
ATGACGATGACAAGATGGCCCCCAAGAAGAAGAGGAAGGTGGGCATTCACCGCGGGGTACCTATGGTGGA
CTTGAGGACACTCGGTTATTCGCAACAGCAACAGGAGAAAATCAAGCCTAAGGTCAGGAGCACCGTCGCG
CAACACCACGAGGCGCTTGTGGGGCATGGCTTCACTCATGCGCATATTGTCGCGCTTTCACAGCACCCTG
CGGCGCTTGGGACGGTGGCTGTCAAATACCAAGATATGATTGCGGCCCTGCCCGAAGCCACGCACGAGGC
AATTGTAGGGGTCGGTAAACAGTGGTCGGGAGCGCGAGCACTTGAGGCGCTGCTGACTGTGGCGGGTGAG
CTTAGGGGGCCTCCGCTCCAGCTCGACACCGGGCAGCTGCTGAAGATCGCGAAGAGAGGGGGAGTAACAG
CGGTAGAGGCAGTGCACGCCTGGCGCAATGCGCTCACCGGGGCCCCCTTGAACCTGACCCCAGACCAGGT
AGTCGCAATCGCGTCACATGACGGGGGAAAGCAAGCCCTGGAAACCGTGCAAAGGTTGTTGCCGGTCCTT
TGTCAAGACCACGGCCTTACACCGGAGCAAGTCGTGGCCATTGCAAGCAATGGGGGTGGCAAACAGGCTC
TTGAGACGGTTCAGAGACTTCTCCCAGTTCTCTGTCAAGCCCACGGGCTGACTCCCGATCAAGTTGTAGC
GATTGCGTCGCATGACGGAGGGAAACAAGCATTGGAGACTGTCCAACGGCTCCTTCCCGTGTTGTGTCAA
GCCCACGGTTTGACGCCTGCACAAGTGGTCGCCATCGCCAACAACAACGGCGGTAAGCAGGCGCTGGAAA
CAGTACAGCGCCTGCTGCCTGTACTGTGCCAGGATCATGGACTGACCCCAGACCAGGTAGTCGCAATCGC
GTCACATGACGGGGGAAAGCAAGCCCTGGAAACCGTGCAAAGGTTGTTGCCGGTCCTTTGTCAAGACCAC
GGCCTTACACCGGAGCAAGTCGTGGCCATTGCAAGCAATGGGGGTGGCAAACAGGCTCTTGAGACGGTTC
AGAGACTTCTCCCAGTTCTCTGTCAAGCCCACGGGCTGACTCCCGATCAAGTTGTAGCGATTGCGTCCAA
CGGTGGAGGGAAACAAGCATTGGAGACTGTCCAACGGCTCCTTCCCGTGTTGTGTCAAGCCCACGGTTTG
ACGCCTGCACAAGTGGTCGCCATCGCCTCGAATGGCGGCGGTAAGCAGGCGCTGGAAACAGTACAGCGCC
TGCTGCCTGTACTGTGCCAGGATCATGGACTGACCCCAGACCAGGTAGTCGCAATCGCGAACAATAATGG
GGGAAAGCAAGCCCTGGAAACCGTGCAAAGGTTGTTGCCGGTCCTTTGTCAAGACCACGGCCTTACACCG
GAGCAAGTCGTGGCCATTGCATCCCACGACGGTGGCAAACAGGCTCTTGAGACGGTTCAGAGACTTCTCC
CAGTTCTCTGTCAAGCCCACGGGCTGACTCCCGATCAAGTTGTAGCGATTGCGTCCAACGGTGGAGGGAA
ACAAGCATTGGAGACTGTCCAACGGCTCCTTCCCGTGTTGTGTCAAGCCCACGGTTTGACGCCTGCACAA
GTGGTCGCCATCGCCTCGAATGGCGGCGGTAAGCAGGCGCTGGAAACAGTACAGCGCCTGCTGCCTGTAC
TGTGCCAGGATCATGGACTGACCCCAGACCAGGTAGTCGCAATCGCGTCACATGACGGGGGAAAGCAAGC
CCTGGAAACCGTGCAAAGGTTGTTGCCGGTCCTTTGTCAAGACCACGGCCTTACACCGGAGCAAGTCGTG
GCCATTGCATCCCACGACGGTGGCAAACAGGCTCTTGAGACGGTTCAGAGACTTCTCCCAGTTCTCTGTC
AAGCCCACGGGCTGACTCCCGATCAAGTTGTAGCGATTGCGTCCAACGGTGGAGGGAAACAAGCATTGGA
GACTGTCCAACGGCTCCTTCCCGTGTTGTGTCAAGCCCACGGTTTGACGCCTGCACAAGTGGTCGCCATC
GCCAGCCATGATGGCGGTAAGCAGGCGCTGGAAACAGTACAGCGCCTGCTGCCTGTACTGTGCCAGGATC
ATGGACTGACACCCGAACAGGTGGTCGCCATTGCTTCCCACGACGGAGGACGGCCAGCCTTGGAGTCCAT
CGTAGCCCAATTGTCCAGGCCCGATCCCGCGTTGGCTGCGTTAACGAATGACCATCTGGTGGCGTTGGCA
TGTCTTGGTGGACGACCCGCGCTCGATGCAGTCAAAAAGGGTCTGCCTCATGCTCCCGCATTGATCAAAA
GAACCAACCGGCGGATTCCCGAGAGAACTTCCCATCGAGTCGCGGGATCC
