>Addgene plasmid #41374 | TAL3200 | addgene partial sequence | sequence record 56340 | JDS-TALEN-F 5'-TAGGGGTCGGTAAACAGTGG-3'
GCGCTGCTGACTGTGGCGGGTGAGCTTAGGGGGCCTCCGCTCCAGCTCGACACCGGGCAGCTGCTGAAGA
TCGCGAAGAGAGGGGGAGTAACAGCGGTAGAGGCAGTGCACGCCTGGCGCAATGCGCTCACCGGGGCCCC
CTTGAACCTGACCCCAGACCAGGTAGTCGCAATCGCGTCACATGACGGGGGAAAGCAAGCCCTGGAAACC
GTGCAAAGGTTGTTGCCGGTCCTTTGTCAAGACCACGGCCTTACACCGGAGCAAGTCGTGGCCATTGCAA
GCAATGGGGGTGGCAAACAGGCTCTTGAGACGGTTCAGAGACTTCTCCCAGTTCTCTGTCAAGCCCACGG
GCTGACTCCCGATCAAGTTGTAGCGATTGCGTCGCATGACGGAGGGAAACAAGCATTGGAGACTGTCCAA
CGGCTCCTTCCCGTGTTGTGTCAAGCCCACGGTTTGACGCCTGCACAAGTGGTCGCCATCGCCAACAACA
ACGGCGGTAAGCAGGCGCTGGAAACAGTACAGCGCCTGCTGCCTGTACTGTGCCAGGATCATGGACTGAC
CCCAGACCAGGTAGTCGCAATCGCGTCACATGACGGGGGAAAGCAAGCCCTGGAAACCGTGCAAAGGTTG
TTGCCGGTCCTTTGTCAAGACCACGGCCTTACACCGGAGCAAGTCGTGGCCATTGCAAGCAATGGGGGTG
GCAAACAGGCTCTTGAGACGGTTCAGAGACTTCTCCCAGTTCTCTGTCAAGCCCACGGGCTGACTCCCGA
TCAAGTTGTAGCGATTGCGTCCAACGGTGGAGGGAAACAAGCATTGGAGACTGTCCAACGGCTCCTTCCC
GTGTTGTGTCAAGCCCACGGTTTGACGCCTGCACAAGTGGTCGCCATCGCCTCGAATG
