[The description below was written by a language model from this plasmid's Addgene catalogue record.]
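Description:
TAL3200 is a TALEN expression plasmid encoding the left-hand monomer of a nuclease pair designed against the zebrafish vascular endothelial growth factor aa (vegfaa) gene. It is built on the JDS71 backbone (about 6.4 kb without insert), which is classed as a mammalian expression vector that also carries a T7 promoter. The plasmid is maintained at high copy in E. coli under ampicillin selection. The record does not describe its origin of replication or any eukaryotic selection marker, and no feature table is available to confirm the layout of individual elements.

The roughly 1.6 kb insert is an engineered array of TAL effector repeats that specifies recognition of an 18-nucleotide target site in vegfaa. It was cloned by restriction enzyme methods into the backbone, destroying both cloning junctions. This places it in frame between an N-terminal 3X Flag tag and a C-terminal wild-type FokI cleavage domain, both supplied by the backbone. A CMV promoter drives expression in transfected cells. The T7 promoter would typically allow in vitro transcription of mRNA, the usual route for delivering nucleases into zebrafish embryos by injection. The listed BGH reverse sequencing primer suggests a BGH polyadenylation region downstream.

Because FokI cuts only as a dimer, this left monomer is meant to be used together with a matching right-hand TALEN that binds the opposite strand across a spacer. The resulting double-strand break is repaired imprecisely, producing indel mutations. The associated work concerns targeted gene disruption in somatic zebrafish cells, and the depositor recommends a diagnostic digest before use, a sensible check for repeat-rich constructs.
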