Addgene plasmid #41374: TAL3200
Depositing lab: Keith Joung. Depositing organization: Massachusetts General Hospital. Publication: Targeted gene disruption in somatic zebrafish cells using engineered TALENs. Sander JD, Cade L, Khayter C, Reyon D, Peterson RT, Joung JK, Yeh JR. Nat Biotechnol. 2011 Aug 5;29(8):697-8. doi: 10.1038/nbt.1934. PubMed 21822241.
Backbone
  Vector backbone: JDS71
  Backbone manufacturer: Addgene plasmid #32287
  Backbone size w/o insert (bp): 6447
  Vector type: Mammalian Expression ; T7
Growth in bacteria
  Bacterial resistance: Ampicillin, 100 μg/mL
  Growth temperature: 37°C
  Growth strain: XL1 Blue
  Copy number: High Copy
Gene/Insert
  Gene/Insert name: ZebrafishCommunity-vascular-endothelia-growth-factor-aa-(vegfaa)-Left (alt name: vascular endothelial growth factor aa (vegfaa))
  Species: D. rerio (zebrafish)
  Insert size (bp): 1640
  Promoter: CMV
  Tag / fusion protein: 3X Flag (N terminal on backbone); WT FOKI (C terminal on backbone)
  Cloning method: Restriction Enzyme; 5′ cloning site N/A (destroyed during cloning); 3′ cloning site N/A (destroyed during cloning)
  Sequencing primers: 5′ CMV-F; 3′ BGH-rev
Terms and licenses: Academic/Nonprofit Terms; Industry Terms: Not Available to Industry
Depositor comments: Target binding site: TCTCGCTTTGCTTCCTCC It is strongly recommended that users perform a diagnostic digest to verify this plasmid prior to use. For example, a double digest of the plasmid with BamHI and KpnI should result in two bands at 2.3kb and 5.8kb.
How to cite: TAL3200 was a gift from Keith Joung (Addgene plasmid # 41374 ; http://n2t.net/addgene:41374 ; RRID:Addgene_41374)
